>Addgene plasmid #212878 | pCYP45 | addgene full sequence | sequence record 423266 | Addgene NGS Result
ACTGACTCGCTGCACGAGGCAGACCTCAGCGCTAGCGGAGTGTATACTGGCTTACTATGTTGGCACTGAT
GAGGGTGTCAGTGAAGTGCTTCATGTGGCAGGAGAAAAAAGGCTGCACCGGTGCGTCAGCAGAATATGTG
ATACAGGATATATTCCGCTTCCTCGCTCACTGACTCGCTACGCTCGGTCGTTCGACTGCGGCGAGCGGAA
ATGGCTTACGAACGGGGCGGAGATTTCCTGGAAGATGCCAGGAAGATACTTAACAGGGAAGTGAGAGGGC
CGCGGCAAAGCCGTTTTTCCATAGGCTCCGCCCCCCTGACAAGCATCACGAAATCTGACGCTCAAATCAG
TGGTGGCGAAACCCGACAGGACTATAAAGATACCAGGCGTTTCCCCCTGGCGGCTCCCTCGTGCGCTCTC
CTGTTCCTGCCTTTCGGTTTACCGGTGTCATTCCGCTGTTATGGCCGCGTTTGTCTCATTCCACGCCTGA
CACTCAGTTCCGGGTAGGCAGTTCGCTCCAAGCTGGACTGTATGCACGAACCCCCCGTTCAGTCCGACCG
CTGCGCCTTATCCGGTAACTATCGTCTTGAGTCCAACCCGGAAAGACATGCAAAAGCACCACTGGCAGCA
GCCACTGGTAATTGATTTAGAGGAGTTAGTCTTGAAGTCATGCGCCGGTTAAGGCTAAACTGAAAGGACA
AGTTTTGGTGACTGCGCTCCTCCAAGCCAGTTACCTCGGTTCAAAGAGTTGGTAGCTCAGAGAACCTTCG
AAAAACCGCCCTGCAAGGCGGTTTTTTCGTTTTCAGAGCAAGAGATTACGCGCAGACCAAAACGATCTCA
AGAAGATCATCTTATTAAGGGGTCTGACGCTCAGTGGAACGAAAAATCAATCTAAAGTATATATGAGTAA
ACTTGGTCTGACAGTTACCTTAGAAAAACTCATCGAGCATCAAATGAAACTGCAATTTATTCATATCAGG
ATTATCAATACCATATTTTTGAAAAAGCCGTTTCTGTAATGAAGGAGAAAACTCACCGAGGCAGTTCCAT
AGGATGGCAAGATCCTGGTATCGGTCTGCGATTCCGACTCGTCCAACATCAATACAACCTATTAATTTCC
CCTCGTCAAAAATAAGGTTATCAAGTGAGAAATCACCATGAGTGACGACTGAATCCGGTGAGAATGGCAA
AAGCTTATGCATTTCTTTCCAGACTTGTTCAACAGGCCAGCCATTACGCTCGTCATCAAAATCACTCGCA
TCAACCAAACCGTTATTCATTCGTGATTGCGCCTGAGCGAGACGAAATACGCGATCGCTGTTAAAAGGAC
AATTACAAACAGGAATCGAATGCAACCGGCGCAGGAACACTGCCAGCGCATCAACAATATTTTCACCTGA
ATCAGGATATTCTTCTAATACCTGGAATGCTGTTTTCCCGGGGATCGCAGTGGTGAGTAACCATGCATCA
TCAGGAGTACGGATAAAATGCTTGATGGTCGGAAGAGGCATAAATTCCGTCAGCCAGTTTAGTCTGACCA
TCTCATCTGTAACATCATTGGCAACGCTACCTTTGCCATGTTTCAGAAACAACTCTGGCGCATCGGGCTT
CCCATACAATCGATAGATTGTCGCACCTGATTGCCCGACATTATCGCGAGCCCATTTATACCCATATAAA
TCAGCATCCATGTTGGAATTTAATCGCGGCCTGGAGCAAGACGTTTCCCGTTGAATATGGCTCATAACAC
CCCTTGTATTACTGTTTATGTAAGCAGACAGTTTTATTGTTCATGATGATATATTTTTATCTTGTGCAAT
GTACATCAGAGATTTTGAGACACAACCAATTATTGAAGGCCTCCCTAACGGGGGGCCTTTTTTTGTTTCT
GGTCTCCCAAGCGCTTAACGATCGTTGGCTGAACAAACAGACAATCTGGTCTGTTTGTATTATGGAAAAT
TTTTCTGTATAATAGATTCAACAAACAGACAATCTGGTCTGTTTGTATTATCAGCGGTCAACGCATGTGC
TTTGCGTTCTGATGAGACAGTGATGTCGAAACCGCCTCTACAAATAATTTTGTTTATGGTCTAGCCTGTC
TAGGAGGTCAAGTAATGAGCATCACACCCCCGGCCGTAACCGCGGTGCCGTTGCATGGTCCTGAGCATGC
CGCTAACCCACAGCGCTCTTATGAACTGTTAAGACTCCAGGGCCCTGTTGGCCTGGCGGAAGTAGCGCCG
GGAGTGGTGGTCCATCTGGTAACCGACTACCGGGCTGCATTAGACCTGTTACAAGACACCGATACCTGGA
CCAAAGATACCCGCAGTTGGCTGCCGCAGGTTCCTGAAAACTCTCCCATTCGCCCATTGGTAGAATGGCG
CCCAAGCCTCTTCTTTGCGGATGGCGAAGAACATGCGCATTTGCGAAAAGTGATTACAGATTCGTTCGGC
CTTCTTGATCCTTACGATGTTCGCGTTCTGACCTTTCGCCACGCTGATCGCTTACTGCAAGATTTCGCAG
CGGACGGAACCGTTGATCTGGTTAGCCAGTATGCTCAGCAGCTGCCGCTGATGGTTTTTAATGCACTGTT
CGGCATGGGTGATGAGTATGGCCCGCAGCTTGTGCGCGCTTTAAGCGCAATGATGGATACAGATCCTGAA
AAGAAAGCCGAAGGCGCACAGTCATTCGGGGCCTATCTGCAGACACTGTACCAGACAAAAGCGGCGCAAA
GAGGGCATGATCTGACCTCCTGGTTTATCGATCATCCGAATGGTTTGAACCAGGAAGAAGCAATTAACCA
GATTCTGATAACACTGGGCGCAGGGAATGAGCCTACCGCCAACCTGATCGCGAACACTTGTGTGCGGATG
CTCTCCGATGATAGATATTATGGCACTCTGACAACGGGGTCATTACCGATTCAGCATGCGATTGATGATG
CTTTATGGAATGATAGCCCGCTGGCCAACTACTCTTTTCATTTTCCAAAGGAGGACATTACATTCCATGG
CAAACGTATACCAGCCGGAAGCCCGGTGATGGTTAGTTATGCGGCTGCTAATACGTGTCCTCATGCCGGG
GTCCCGAGTGACGGTTATCGGAGCGGTACCAAAGCGCACTTAGCATTTGCTGCCGGCCCGCATACGTGTC
CGGCACGCGACTTAGCTCTGTTGATCGCGACGGCGGCTATCGAACGTCTGGCATCATATCTCCCAGACAT
TGAACTGGCGGTAAGCCCGGACCAGTTAACCTACCGGGACGGCGCGATCCATCGCACACTTACGTCATTG
CCAGCGAGATTTACTCCGCTCACCCCGGATGCGAACGGCGCAACCCCGTGGAGTCGTAATACTTCATCCC
CTAAAACCGATACTGGTCCGCCACAGCAACAAGCGACAGCTTCGCGCTAATAAGGATGAGCTCTACAAAT
AAGCAGAGGTGGTTGTGTTGCGAAAAAAAAAAAAAAACACCCTAACGGGTGTTTTTTTTTTTTTGGTGTC
CCCACGTGTGGCGCTGGAGACCGTCCAATGGCGGCGCGCCATCGAATGGTGCAAAACCTTTCGCGGTATG
GCATGATAGCGCCCGGAAGAGAGTCAATTCAGGGTGGTGAATATGAGCCCGAAACGTCGTACCCAGGCAG
AACGTGCAATGGAAACCCAGGGTAAACTGATTGCAGCAGCACTGGGTGTTCTGCGTGAAAAAGGTTATGC
AGGTTTTCGTATTGCAGATGTTCCGGGTGCAGCCGGTGTTAGCCGTGGTGCACAGAGCCATCATTTTCCG
ACCAAACTGGAACTGCTGCTGGCAACCTTTGAATGGCTGTATGAGCAGATTACCGAACGTAGCCGTGCAC
GTCTGGCAAAACTGAAACCGGAAGATGATGTTATTCAGCAGATGCTGGATGATGCAGCAGATTTTTTTCT
GGATGATGATTTTAGCATCGGCCTGGATCTGATTGTTGCAGCAGATCGTGATCCGGCACTGCGTGAAGGT
ATTCTGCGTACCGTTGAACGTAATCGTTTTGTTGTTGAAGATATGTGGCTGGGTGTGCTGGTGAGCCGTG
GTCTGAGCCGTGATGATGCCGAAGATATTCTGTGGCTGATTTTTAACAGCGTTCGTGGTCTGACAGTTCG
TAGCCTGTGGCAGAAAGATAAAGAACGTTTTGAACGTGTGCGTAATAGCACCCTGGAAATTGCACGTGAA
CGTTATGCAAAATTCAAACGTTGATAAGGATCCTAATTGGTAACGAATCAGACAATTGACGGCTCGAGGG
AGTAGCATAGGGTTTGCAGAATCCCTGCTTCGTCCATTTGACAGGCACATTATGCATCGATGATAAGCTG
TCAAACATGAGCAGATCCTCTACGCCGGACGCATCGTGGCCGGCATCACCGGCGCCACAGGTGCGGTTGC
TGGCGCCTATATCGCCGACATCACCGATGGGGAAGATCGGGCTCGCCACTTCGGGCTCATGAGCAAATAT
TTTATCTGAGGTGCTTCCTCGCTC
Features (pLannotate 1.2.2; 12 found; start..end, strand, type, name):
     28..54      +  misc_feature   bom (fragment): basis of mobility region from pBR322
    153..208     -  rep_origin     RSF ori (fragment): Plasmids containing the RSF 1030 origin of replication can be propagated in E. coli cells that contain additional plasmids with compatible origins.
    296..841     -  rep_origin     p15A ori: Plasmids containing the medium-copy-number p15A origin of replication can be propagated in E. coli cells that contain a second plasmid with the ColE1 origin.
    930..1745    -  CDS            KanR: aminoglycoside phosphotransferase; aph(3')-Ia; confers resistance to kanamycin in bacteria or G418 (Geneticin®) in eukaryotes
   1922..1949    +  protein_bind   CuO: CymR-binding P2 operator sequence from the p-cmt operon of Pseudomonas putida (Mullick et al., 2006) CymR
   1980..2007    +  protein_bind   CuO: CymR-binding P2 operator sequence from the p-cmt operon of Pseudomonas putida (Mullick et al., 2006) CymR
   2011..2066    +  ncRNA          Hammerhead 3: Accession: RF00008 - Hammerhead ribozyme (type III)
   3539..3612    +  promoter       lacIq promoter (fragment): lacI (mutant); In the lacIq allele, a single base change in the promoter boosts expression of the lacI gene about 10-fold.
   3613..4221    +  CDS            cymR: CYMR_PSEPU - Experimental evidence at transcript level: Swiss-Prot protein existence level 2. Involved in the repression of the cym and cmt operons which are responsible of the p-cymene degradation. From Pseudomonas putida (Arthrobacter siderocapsulatus).
   4326..4344    -  promoter       tet promoter (fragment): E. coli promoter for tetracycline efflux protein gene
   4354..4474    +  CDS            TcR (fragment): tetracycline efflux protein; tet; confers resistance to tetracycline
   4493..11      -  rep_origin     RSF ori (fragment) (across the origin): Plasmids containing the RSF 1030 origin of replication can be propagated in E. coli cells that contain additional plasmids with compatible origins.
