[The description below was written by a language model from this plasmid's Addgene catalogue record and pLannotate feature annotations shown in this document.]
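Description:
pCYP45 is a 4.5 kb bacterial expression plasmid built on the pCYP backbone for producing a cytochrome P450 from Streptomyces sp. BK447 in Escherichia coli. The catalogue describes the enzyme as an LRD-modifying P450 and notes that the coding sequence was codon optimized and synthesized commercially. Selection is by kanamycin, through the aph(3')-Ia aminoglycoside phosphotransferase gene. The only complete replication origin annotated is p15A, which is generally regarded as a medium-copy origin compatible with ColE1-type plasmids; the catalogue nevertheless lists the plasmid as high copy, and the record does not resolve this difference. Short fragments annotated as RSF ori, bom, tet promoter and TcR appear to be partial matches or backbone remnants rather than functional elements.

Expression is driven by the PcymRC promoter, seen in the feature table as two copies of the CuO operator, the binding site for the CymR repressor from the Pseudomonas putida p-cymene degradation system. The plasmid carries its own cymR gene, placed downstream of a fragment of the lacIq promoter, so the regulator is supplied in cis. CymR holds the promoter off until it is released by cumate, its usual inducer. A type III hammerhead ribozyme lies immediately after the operators. Elements of this kind are commonly used as insulators that cleave off the 5' leader, making expression less dependent on promoter context. The P450 open reading frame itself is not annotated, but the unannotated stretch between the ribozyme and the cymR cassette is where it presumably sits. According to the associated publication title, the plasmid belongs to work on a redox-proficient E. coli for screening terpenoids and modifying cytochrome P450s.
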