Addgene plasmid #212878: pCYP45
Purpose: Expresses the Streptomyces sp. BK447 LRD-modifying cytochrome P450 enzyme
Depositing lab: Christopher Voigt. Depositing organization: Massachusetts Institute of Technology. Publication: Design of a redox-proficient Escherichia coli for screening terpenoids and modifying cytochrome P450s. Lin GM, Voigt CA. Nature Catalysis. 6, 1016–1029 (2023). https://doi.org/10.1038/s41929-023-01049-5.
Backbone
  Vector backbone: pCYP
  Vector type: Bacterial Expression
Growth in bacteria
  Bacterial resistance: Kanamycin, 50 μg/mL
  Growth temperature: 37°C
  Growth strain: DH5alpha
  Copy number: High Copy
Gene/Insert
  Gene/Insert name: cytochrome P450 (alt name: Uniprot ID: A0A4R7JD75)
  Species: Streptomyces sp. BK447
  Promoter: PcymRC
  Cloning method: Unknown
Resource information
  A portion of this plasmid was derived from a plasmid made by: codon optimized and synthesized by vendors
Terms and licenses: Academic/Nonprofit Terms; Industry Terms: Not Available to Industry
How to cite: pCYP45 was a gift from Christopher Voigt (Addgene plasmid # 212878 ; http://n2t.net/addgene:212878 ; RRID:Addgene_212878)
